>Addgene plasmid #145804 | pCIS-rPALcc | addgene full sequence | sequence record 299336 | Addgene NGS Result
GACATTGATTATTGACTAGTTATTAATAGTAATCAATTACGGGGTCATTAGTTCATAGCCCATATATGGA
GTTCCGCGTTACATAACTTACGGTAAATGGCCCGCCTGGCTGACCGCCCAACGACCCCCGCCCATTGACG
TCAATAATGACGTATGTTCCCATAGTAACGCCAATAGGGACTTTCCATTGACGTCAATGGGTGGAGTATT
TACGGTAAACTGCCCACTTGGCAGTACATCAAGTGTATCATATGCCAAGTACGCCCCCTATTGACGTCAA
TGACGGTAAATGGCCCGCCTGGCATTATGCCCAGTACATGACCTTATGGGACTTTCCTACTTGGCAGTAC
ATCTACGTATTAGTCATCGCTATTACCATGGTGATGCGGTTTTGGCAGTACATCAATGGGCGTGGATAGC
GGTTTGACTCACGGGGATTTCCAAGTCTCCACCCCATTGACGTCAATGGGAGTTTGTTTTGGCACCAAAA
TCAACGGGACTTTCCAAAATGTCGTAACAACTCCGCCCCATTGACGCAAATGGGCGGTAGGCGTGTACGG
TGGGAGGTCTATATAAGCAGAGCTCGTTTAGTGAACCGTCAGATCGCCTGGAGACGCCATCCACGCTGTT
TTGACCTCCATAGAAGACACCGGGACCGATCCAGCCTCCGCGGCCGGGAACGGTGCATTGGAACGCGGAT
TCCCCGTGCCAAGAGTGACGTAAGTACCGCCTATAGAGTCTATAGGCCCACCCCCTTGGCTTCTTATGCG
ACGGATCCCGTAATAAGCTTGAGGTGTGGCAGGCTTGAGATCTGGCCATACACTTGAGTGACAATGACAT
CCACTTTGCCTTTCTCTCCACAGGTGTCCACTCCCAGGTCCAACTGCAGCTCGGTTCTATCGATAAGCTT
GCCGCCACCATGGCCGGACGCGCCCGCAGCGGTCTGCTACTGCTGCTGCTGGGGCTGCTCGCCCTGCAGA
GCAGCTGCCTGGCCTTCAGAAGCCCACTTTCTGTCTTTAAGAGGCATATGGATTTCCATGTGGAAGAAGA
ACTGGACTGGCCTGGAGTGTACTTGTTACCAGGCCAGGTTTCTGGGGTGGCCCTGGATTCTAAGAATAAC
CTAGTGATTTTCCACAGAGGTGACCATGTTTGGGATGGAAACTCTTTTGACAGCAAGTTTGTTTACCAGC
AAAGAGGTCTTGGGCCAATTGAAGAAGACACCATCCTGGTCATTGACCCAAATAATGCTGAAATCCTCCA
GTCCAGTGGCAAGAACCTGTTTTATTTACCACACGGCTTGAGCATAGATACAGATGGAAATTATTGGGTC
ACAGATGTGGCTCTCCACCAGGTGTTCAAATTGGACCCGCATAGCAAAGAAGGCCCTCTCTTAATTCTGG
GAAGGAGCATGCAACCTGGGAGTGACCAAAATCATTTCTGCCAGCCCACCGATGTGGCTGTGGAGCCCAG
TACTGGAGCTGTCTTCGTGTCAGACGGTTACTGTAACAGTCGGATTGTGCAGTTTTCACCAAGCGGAAAG
TTCGTCACCCAGTGGGGAGAAGAGTCCTCTGGAAGCAGTCCTAGGCCAGGCCAGTTCAGTGTTCCTCACA
GTTTGGCCCTTGTGCCTCATTTGGACCAGTTGTGTGTGGCAGACAGGGAAAATGGCCGAATCCAATGCTT
CAAAACTGACACCAAAGAATTTGTGAGAGAGATTAAGCACGCATCATTTGGAAGGAATGTCTTTGCCATT
TCATATATACCAGGTTTCCTCTTTGCCGTAAACGGGAAGCCTTACTTTGGAGACCAAGAGCCCGTGCAAG
GATTTGTGATGAACTTTGCCAGTGGGGAAATTATAGACGTCTTCAAGCCAGTACGCAAGCACTTCGACAT
GCCTCATGATATTGTGGCTTCTGAAGATGGGACTGTGTACATTGGAGACGCACACACAAACACCGTGTGG
AAGTTCACCCTGACTGAAAAAATGGAGCATCGGTCAGTTTAGGATCCACTAGTTCTAGAGCGGCCGCGTT
AACTTGTTTATTGCAGCTTATAATGGTTACAAATAAAGCAATAGCATCACAAATTTCACAAATAAAGCAT
TTTTTTCACTGCATTCTAGTTGTGGTTTGTCCAAACTCATCAATGTATCTTATCATGTCTGGATCCCCGG
GAATTCGGCGCAGCACCATGGCCTGAAATAACCTCTGAAAGAGGAACTTGGTTAGGTACCTTCTGAGGCG
GAAAGAACCAGCTGTGGAATGTGTGTCAGTTAGGGTGTGGAAAGTCCCCAGGCTCCCCAGCAGGCAGAAG
TATGCAAAGCATGCATCTCAATTAGTCAGCAACCAGGTGTGGAAAGTCCCCAGGCTCCCCAGCAGGCAGA
AGTATGCAAAGCATGCATCTCAATTAGTCAGCAACCATAGTCCCGCCCCTAACTCCGCCCATCCCGCCCC
TAACTCCGCCCAGTTCCGCCCATTCTCCGCCCCATGGCTGACTAATTTTTTTTATTTATGCAGAGGCCGA
GGCCGCCTCGGCCTCTGAGCTATTCCAGAAGTAGTGAGGAGGCTTTTTTGGAGGCCTAGGCTTTTGCAAA
AAGCTTATCGCGATAAGAGGATTTTATCCCCGCTGCCATCATGGTTCGACCATTGAACTGCATCGTCGCC
GTGTCCCAAAATATGGGGATTGGCAAGAACGGAGACCTACCCTGGCCTCCGCTCAGGAACGAGTTCAAGT
ACTTCCAAAGAATGACCACAACCTCTTCAGTGGAAGGTAAACAGAATCTGGTGATTATGGGTAGGAAAAC
CTGGTTCTCCATTCCTGAGAAGAATCGACCTTTAAAGGACAGAATTAATATAGTTCTCAGTAGAGAACTC
AAAGAACCACCACGAGGAGCTCATTTTCTTGCCAAAAGTTTGGATGATGCCTTAAGACTTATTGAACAAC
CGGAATTGGCAAGTAAAGTAGACATGGTTTGGATAGTCGGAGGCAGTTCTGTTTACCAGGAAGCCATGAA
TCAACCAGGCCACCTCAGACTCTTTGTGACAAGGATCATGCAGGAATTTGAAAGTGACACGTTTTTCCCA
GAAATTGATTTGGGGAAATATAAACTTCTCCCAGAATACCCAGGCGTCCTCTCTGAGGTCCAGGAGGAAA
AAGGCATCAAGTATAAGTTTGAAGTCTACGAGAAGAAAGACTAACAGGAAGATGCTTTCAAGTTCTCTGC
TCCCCTCCTAAAGCTATGCATTTTTATAAGACCATGGGACTTTTGCTGGCTTTAGATCCTTCGCGGGACG
TCCTTTGTTTACGTCCCGTCGGCGCTGAATCCCGGACGACCCCTCGCGGGGCCGCTTGGGACTCTCTCGT
CCCCTTCTCCGTCTGCCGTTCCAGCCGACCACGGGGCGCACCTCTCTTTACGCGGTCTCCCCGTCTGTGC
CTTCTCATCTGCCGGTCCGTGTGCACTTCGCTTCACCTCTGCACGTTGCATGGAGACCACCGTGAACGCC
CATCAGATCCTGCCCAAGGTCTTACATAAGAGGACTCTTGGACTCCCAGCAATGTCAACGACCGACCTTG
AGGCCTACTTCAAAGACTGTGTGTTTAAGGACTGGGAGGAGCTGGGGGAGGAGATTAGGTTAAAGGTCTT
TGTATTAGGAGGCTGTAGGCATAAATTGGTCTGCGCACCAGCACCATGCAACTTTTTCACCTCTGCCTAA
TCATCTCTTGTACATGTCCCACTGTTCAAGCCTCCAAGCTGTGCCTTGGGTGGCTTTGGGGCATGGACAT
TGACCCTTATAAAGAATTTGGAGCTACTGTGGAGTTACTCTCGTTTTTGCCTTCTGACTTCTTTCCTTCC
GTCAGAGATCCTCTACGCCGGACGCATCGTGGCCGGCATCACCGGCGCCACAGGTGCGGTTGCTGGCGCC
TATATCGCCGACATCACCGATGGGGAAGATCGGGCTCGCCACTTCGGGCTCATGAGCGCTTGTTTCGGCG
TGGGTATGGTGGCAGGCCCCGTGGCCGGGGGACTGTTGGGCGCCATCTCCTTGCATGCACCATTCCTTGC
GGCGGCGGTGCTCAACGGCCTCAACCTACTACTGGGCTGCTTCCTAATGCAGGAGTCGCATAAGGGAGAG
CGTCGACCGATGCCCTTGAGAGCCTTCAACCCAGTCAGCTCCTTCCGGTGGGCGCGGGGCATGACTATCG
TCGCCGCACTTATGACTGTCTTCTTTATCATGCAACTCGTAGGACAGGTGCCGGCAGCGCTCTGGGTCAT
TTTCGGCGAGGACCGCTTTCGCTGGAGCGCGACGATGATCGGCCTGTCGCTTGCGGTATTCGGAATCTTG
CACGCCCTCGCTCAAGCCTTCGTCACTGGTCCCGCCACCAAACGTTTCGGCGAGAAGCAGGCCATTATCG
CCGGCATGGCGGCCGACGCGCTGGGCTACGTCTTGCTGGCGTTCGCGACGCGAGGCTGGATGGCCTTCCC
CATTATGATTCTTCTCGCTTCCGGCGGCATCGGGATGCCCGCGTTGCAGGCCATGCTGTCCAGGCAGGTA
GATGACGACCATCAGGGACAGCTTCAAGGCCAGCAAAAGGCCAGGAACCGTAAAAAGGCCGCGTTGCTGG
CGTTTTTCCATAGGCTCCGCCCCCCTGACGAGCATCACAAAAATCGACGCTCAAGTCAGAGGTGGCGAAA
CCCGACAGGACTATAAAGATACCAGGCGTTTCCCCCTGGAAGCTCCCTCGTGCGCTCTCCTGTTCCGACC
CTGCCGCTTACCGGATACCTGTCCGCCTTTCTCCCTTCGGGAAGCGTGGCGCTTTCTCATAGCTCACGCT
GTAGGTATCTCAGTTCGGTGTAGGTCGTTCGCTCCAAGCTGGGCTGTGTGCACGAACCCCCCGTTCAGCC
CGACCGCTGCGCCTTATCCGGTAACTATCGTCTTGAGTCCAACCCGGTAAGACACGACTTATCGCCACTG
GCAGCAGCCACTGGTAACAGGATTAGCAGAGCGAGGTATGTAGGCGGTGCTACAGAGTTCTTGAAGTGGT
GGCCTAACTACGGCTACACTAGAAGGACAGTATTTGGTATCTGCGCTCTGCTGAAGCCAGTTACCTTCGG
AAAAAGAGTTGGTAGCTCTTGATCCGGCAAACAAACCACCGCTGGTAGCGGTGGTTTTTTTGTTTGCAAG
CAGCAGATTACGCGCAGAAAAAAAGGATCTCAAGAAGATCCTTTGATCTTTTCTACGGGGTCTGACGCTC
AGTGGAACGAAAACTCACGTTAAGGGATTTTGGTCATGAGATTATCAAAAAGGATCTTCACCTAGATCCT
TTTAAATTAAAAATGAAGTTTTAAATCAATCTAAAGTATATATGAGTAAACTTGGTCTGACAGTTACCAA
TGCTTAATCAGTGAGGCACCTATCTCAGCGATCTGTCTATTTCGTTCATCCATAGTTGCCTGACTCCCCG
TCGTGTAGATAACTACGATACGGGAGGGCTTACCATCTGGCCCCAGTGCTGCAATGATACCGCGAGACCC
ACGCTCACCGGCTCCAGATTTATCAGCAATAAACCAGCCAGCCGGAAGGGCCGAGCGCAGAAGTGGTCCT
GCAACTTTATCCGCCTCCATCCAGTCTATTAATTGTTGCCGGGAAGCTAGAGTAAGTAGTTCGCCAGTTA
ATAGTTTGCGCAACGTTGTTGCCATTGCTGCAGGCATCGTGGTGTCACGCTCGTCGTTTGGTATGGCTTC
ATTCAGCTCCGGTTCCCAACGATCAAGGCGAGTTACATGATCCCCCATGTTGTGCAAAAAAGCGGTTAGC
TCCTTCGGTCCTCCGATCGTTGTCAGAAGTAAGTTGGCCGCAGTGTTATCACTCATGGTTATGGCAGCAC
TGCATAATTCTCTTACTGTCATGCCATCCGTAAGATGCTTTTCTGTGACTGGTGAGTACTCAACCAAGTC
ATTCTGAGAATAGTGTATGCGGCGACCGAGTTGCTCTTGCCCGGCGTCAACACGGGATAATACCGCGCCA
CATAGCAGAACTTTAAAAGTGCTCATCATTGGAAAACGTTCTTCGGGGCGAAAACTCTCAAGGATCTTAC
CGCTGTTGAGATCCAGTTCGATGTAACCCACTCGTGCACCCAACTGATCTTCAGCATCTTTTACTTTCAC
CAGCGTTTCTGGGTGAGCAAAAACAGGAAGGCAAAATGCCGCAAAAAAGGGAATAAGGGCGACACGGAAA
TGTTGAATACTCATACTCTTCCTTTTTCAATATTATTGAAGCATTTATCAGGGTTATTGTCTCATGAGCG
GATACATATTTGAATGTATTTAGAAAAATAAACAAATAGGGGTTCCGCGCACATTTCCCCGAAAAGTGCC
ACCTGACGTCTAAGAAACCATTATTATCATGACATTAACCTATAAAAATAGGCGTATCACGAGGCCCTTT
CGTCTTCAAGAATTCGAGCTCGCCC
Features (pLannotate 1.2.2; 17 found; start..end, strand, type, name):
      1..380     +  enhancer       CMV enhancer: human cytomegalovirus immediate early enhancer
    381..584     +  promoter       CMV promoter: human cytomegalovirus (CMV) immediate early promoter
    720..769     +  intron         CMV intron (fragment): modified intron A from human cytomegalovirus
    785..863     +  intron         chimeric intron (fragment): chimera between introns from adenovirus and immunoglobulin heavy chain genes
    920..1024    +  CDS            Pam (fragment): AMD_RAT - Experimental evidence at protein level: Swiss-Prot protein existence level 1. Bifunctional enzyme that catalyzes the post-translational modification of inactive peptidylglycine precursors to the corresponding bioactive alpha-amidated peptides, a terminal modification in biosynthesis of many neural and endocrine peptides (By similarity). Alpha-amidation involves two sequential reactions, both of which are catalyzed by separate catalytic domains of the enzyme. The first step, catalyzed by peptidyl alpha-hydroxylating monoxygenase (PHM) domain, is the copper-, ascorbate-, and O2- depend
   1031..1999    +  CDS            Pam (fragment): AMD_RAT - Experimental evidence at protein level: Swiss-Prot protein existence level 1. Bifunctional enzyme that catalyzes the post-translational modification of inactive peptidylglycine precursors to the corresponding bioactive alpha-amidated peptides, a terminal modification in biosynthesis of many neural and endocrine peptides (By similarity). Alpha-amidation involves two sequential reactions, both of which are catalyzed by separate catalytic domains of the enzyme. The first step, catalyzed by peptidyl alpha-hydroxylating monoxygenase (PHM) domain, is the copper-, ascorbate-, and O2- depend
   2002..2027    -  misc_feature   MCS (fragment): pBluescript multiple cloning site
   2031..2165    +  polyA_signal   SV40 poly(A) signal: SV40 polyadenylation signal
   2233..2590    +  promoter       SV40 promoter: SV40 enhancer and early promoter
   2631..3194    +  CDS            DHFR: mouse dihydrofolate reductase; Mus musculus Dhfr
   3324..3707    +  CDS            X (fragment): X_HBVA3 - Experimental evidence at protein level: Swiss-Prot protein existence level 1. Multifunctional protein that plays a role in silencing host antiviral defenses and promoting viral transcription. Does not seem to be essential for HBV infection. May be directly involved in development of cirrhosis and liver cancer (hepatocellular carcinoma). Most of cytosolic activities involve modulation of cytosolic calcium. The effect on apoptosis is controversial depending on the cell types in which the studies have been conducted. May induce apoptosis by localizing in mitochondria and causing loss of
   3718..3778    +  ncRNA          HBV epsilon: Accession: RF01047 - HBV RNA encapsidation signal epsilon
   3773..3865    +  CDS            C (fragment): CAPSD_HBVCP - Experimental evidence at protein level: Swiss-Prot protein existence level 1. Encapsidates hepatitis delta genome. From Chimpanzee hepatitis B virus (isolate United Kingdom/LSH/1988) (HBVcpz).
   3857..4579    +  CDS            TcR (fragment): tetracycline efflux protein; tet; confers resistance to tetracycline
   4625..5213    -  rep_origin     ori: high-copy-number ColE1/pMB1/pBR322/pUC origin of replication
   5384..6244    -  CDS            AmpR: β-lactamase; bla; confers resistance to ampicillin, carbenicillin, and related antibiotics
   6245..6349    -  promoter       AmpR promoter: bla
