[The description below was written by a language model from this plasmid's Addgene catalogue record and pLannotate feature annotations shown in this document.]
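Description:
pCIS-rPALcc is a mammalian expression plasmid built on the pCIS backbone that produces the catalytic core of rat peptidyl-alpha-hydroxyglycine alpha-amidating lyase (PAL). PAL is the second of the two catalytic domains of the bifunctional enzyme encoded by the rat Pam gene, which converts glycine-extended peptide precursors into bioactive alpha-amidated peptides. The plasmid is propagated in E. coli at high copy from a ColE1/pUC-type origin and selected with ampicillin through the bla gene and its promoter. A partial tetracycline-resistance coding fragment is also annotated, apparently a backbone remnant. The catalogue lists a total size of about 6.8 kb, whereas the sequenced record used for the feature table is 6,465 nt, so the two figures do not quite agree.

Expression is driven by the human CMV immediate-early enhancer and promoter, followed by fragments of CMV intron A and a chimeric adenovirus/immunoglobulin intron, which give a spliced 5′ leader that generally improves mRNA processing. The insert, cloned between HindIII and XbaI, is annotated as two Pam segments: a short one of about 100 bp and a main block of roughly 970 bp. This arrangement would fit an N-terminal portion of Pam joined to the PAL core, although the record does not define the short segment. The insert carries a serine 767 to alanine change made to prevent glycosylation, and transcription ends at an SV40 polyadenylation signal. Downstream, a separate SV40 early promoter drives mouse DHFR, a marker that can be used for selection and methotrexate-driven amplification in mammalian cells. DHFR is followed by hepatitis B virus-derived sequence (X, epsilon and core fragments), which probably supplies 3′ processing signals. The construct is suited to producing the PAL catalytic core in mammalian cells for biochemical and structure–function studies.
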