Addgene plasmid #145804: pCIS-rPALcc
Purpose: expresses the catalytic core of rat peptidyl-hydroxyglycine-alpha-amidating lyase in mammalian cells
Depositing lab: Betty Eipper & Richard Mains. Depositing organization: University of Connecticut Health Center. Publication: Essential features of the catalytic core of peptidyl-alpha-hydroxyglycine alpha-amidating lyase. Kolhekar AS, Bell J, Shiozaki EN, Jin L, Keutmann HT, Hand TA, Mains RE, Eipper BA. Biochemistry. 2002 Oct 15;41(41):12384-94. doi: 10.1021/bi0260280. PubMed 12369828.
Backbone
  Vector backbone: pCIS
  Backbone manufacturer: Cornelia Gorman
  Backbone size w/o insert (bp): 5400
  Total vector size (bp): 6800
  Vector type: Mammalian Expression
Growth in bacteria
  Bacterial resistance: Ampicillin, 100 μg/mL
  Growth temperature: 37°C
  Growth strain: DH5alpha
  Copy number: High Copy
Gene/Insert
  Gene/Insert name: rat PALcc (peptidyl-hydroxyglycine alpha-amidating monooxygenase)
  Species: R. norvegicus (rat)
  Insert size (bp): 1350
  Mutation: changed serine 767 to alanine to prevent glycosylation
  Entrez Gene: Pam (a.k.a. PHM)
  Promoter: CMV
  Cloning method: Restriction Enzyme; 5′ cloning site Hind3 (not destroyed); 3′ cloning site Xba1 (not destroyed)
  Sequencing primers: 5′ CTTGAGGTGTGGCAGGCTTG; 3′ TGGTGTTGATCTTACGTCAC
Terms and licenses: Academic/Nonprofit Terms; Industry Terms: Not Available to Industry
How to cite: pCIS-rPALcc was a gift from Betty Eipper & Richard Mains (Addgene plasmid # 145804 ; http://n2t.net/addgene:145804 ; RRID:Addgene_145804)
